>Addgene plasmid #139862 | pLenti-X1-Neo-PMP34-DDRGK1-dTM-HA | addgene full sequence | sequence record 275522 | Addgene NGS Result
AGGTGGCACTTTTCGGGGAAATGTGCGCGGAACCCCTATTTGTTTATTTTTCTAAATACATTCAAATATG
TATCCGCTCATGAGACAATAACCCTGATAAATGCTTCAATAATATTGAAAAAGGAAGAGTATGAGTATTC
AACATTTCCGTGTCGCCCTTATTCCCTTTTTTGCGGCATTTTGCCTTCCTGTTTTTGCTCACCCAGAAAC
GCTGGTGAAAGTAAAAGATGCTGAAGATCAGTTGGGTGCACGAGTGGGTTACATCGAACTGGATCTCAAC
AGCGGTAAGATCCTTGAGAGTTTTCGCCCCGAAGAACGTTTTCCAATGATGAGCACTTTTAAAGTTCTGC
TATGTGGCGCGGTATTATCCCGTATTGACGCCGGGCAAGAGCAACTCGGTCGCCGCATACACTATTCTCA
GAATGACTTGGTTGAGTACTCACCAGTCACAGAAAAGCATCTTACGGATGGCATGACAGTAAGAGAATTA
TGCAGTGCTGCCATAACCATGAGTGATAACACTGCGGCCAACTTACTTCTGACAACGATCGGAGGACCGA
AGGAGCTAACCGCTTTTTTGCACAACATGGGGGATCATGTAACTCGCCTTGATCGTTGGGAACCGGAGCT
GAATGAAGCCATACCAAACGACGAGCGTGACACCACGATGCCTGTAGCAATGGCAACAACGTTGCGCAAA
CTATTAACTGGCGAACTACTTACTCTAGCTTCCCGGCAACAATTAATAGACTGGATGGAGGCGGATAAAG
TTGCAGGACCACTTCTGCGCTCGGCCCTTCCGGCTGGCTGGTTTATTGCTGATAAATCTGGAGCCGGTGA
GCGTGGGTCTCGCGGTATCATTGCAGCACTGGGGCCAGATGGTAAGCCCTCCCGTATCGTAGTTATCTAC
ACGACGGGGAGTCAGGCAACTATGGATGAACGAAATAGACAGATCGCTGAGATAGGTGCCTCACTGATTA
AGCATTGGTAACTGTCAGACCAAGTTTACTCATATATACTTTAGATTGATTTAAAACTTCATTTTTAATT
TAAAAGGATCTAGGTGAAGATCCTTTTTGATAATCTCATGACCAAAATCCCTTAACGTGAGTTTTCGTTC
CACTGAGCGTCAGACCCCGTAGAAAAGATCAAAGGATCTTCTTGAGATCCTTTTTTTCTGCGCGTAATCT
GCTGCTTGCAAACAAAAAAACCACCGCTACCAGCGGTGGTTTGTTTGCCGGATCAAGAGCTACCAACTCT
TTTTCCGAAGGTAACTGGCTTCAGCAGAGCGCAGATACCAAATACTGTTCTTCTAGTGTAGCCGTAGTTA
GGCCACCACTTCAAGAACTCTGTAGCACCGCCTACATACCTCGCTCTGCTAATCCTGTTACCAGTGGCTG
CTGCCAGTGGCGATAAGTCGTGTCTTACCGGGTTGGACTCAAGACGATAGTTACCGGATAAGGCGCAGCG
GTCGGGCTGAACGGGGGGTTCGTGCACACAGCCCAGCTTGGAGCGAACGACCTACACCGAACTGAGATAC
CTACAGCGTGAGCTATGAGAAAGCGCCACGCTTCCCGAAGGGAGAAAGGCGGACAGGTATCCGGTAAGCG
GCAGGGTCGGAACAGGAGAGCGCACGAGGGAGCTTCCAGGGGGAAACGCCTGGTATCTTTATAGTCCTGT
CGGGTTTCGCCACCTCTGACTTGAGCGTCGATTTTTGTGATGCTCGTCAGGGGGGCGGAGCCTATGGAAA
AACGCCAGCAACGCGGCCTTTTTACGGTTCCTGGCCTTTTGCTGGCCTTTTGCTCACATGTTCTTTCCTG
CGTTATCCCCTGATTCTGTGGATAACCGTATTACCGCCTTTGAGTGAGCTGATACCGCTCGCCGCAGCCG
AACGACCGAGCGCAGCGAGTCAGTGAGCGAGGAAGCGGAAGAGCGCCCAATACGCAAACCGCCTCTCCCC
GCGCGTTGGCCGATTCATTAATGCAGCTGGCACGACAGGTTTCCCGACTGGAAAGCGGGCAGTGAGCGCA
ACGCAATTAATGTGAGTTAGCTCACTCATTAGGCACCCCAGGCTTTACACTTTATGCTTCCGGCTCGTAT
GTTGTGTGGAATTGTGAGCGGATAACAATTTCACACAGGAAACAGCTATGACCATGATTACGCCAAGCGC
GCAATTAACCCTCACTAAAGGGAACAAAAGCTGGAGCTGCAAGCTTAATGTAGTCTTATGCAATACTCTT
GTAGTCTTGCAACATGGTAACGATGAGTTAGCAACATGCCTTACAAGGAGAGAAAAAGCACCGTGCATGC
CGATTGGTGGAAGTAAGGTGGTACGATCGTGCCTTATTAGGAAGGCAACAGACGGGTCTGACATGGATTG
GACGAACCACTGAATTGCCGCATTGCAGAGATATTGTATTTAAGTGCCTAGCTCGATACATAAACGGGTC
TCTCTGGTTAGACCAGATCTGAGCCTGGGAGCTCTCTGGCTAACTAGGGAACCCACTGCTTAAGCCTCAA
TAAAGCTTGCCTTGAGTGCTTCAAGTAGTGTGTGCCCGTCTGTTGTGTGACTCTGGTAACTAGAGATCCC
TCAGACCCTTTTAGTCAGTGTGGAAAATCTCTAGCAGTGGCGCCCGAACAGGGACTTGAAAGCGAAAGGG
AAACCAGAGGAGCTCTCTCGACGCAGGACTCGGCTTGCTGAAGCGCGCACGGCAAGAGGCGAGGGGCGGC
GACTGGTGAGTACGCCAAAAATTTTGACTAGCGGAGGCTAGAAGGAGAGAGATGGGTGCGAGAGCGTCAG
TATTAAGCGGGGGAGAATTAGATCGCGATGGGAAAAAATTCGGTTAAGGCCAGGGGGAAAGAAAAAATAT
AAATTAAAACATATAGTATGGGCAAGCAGGGAGCTAGAACGATTCGCAGTTAATCCTGGCCTGTTAGAAA
CATCAGAAGGCTGTAGACAAATACTGGGACAGCTACAACCATCCCTTCAGACAGGATCAGAAGAACTTAG
ATCATTATATAATACAGTAGCAACCCTCTATTGTGTGCATCAAAGGATAGAGATAAAAGACACCAAGGAA
GCTTTAGACAAGATAGAGGAAGAGCAAAACAAAAGTAAGACCACCGCACAGCAAGCGGCCGCTGATCTTC
AGACCTGGAGGAGGAGATATGAGGGACAATTGGAGAAGTGAATTATATAAATATAAAGTAGTAAAAATTG
AACCATTAGGAGTAGCACCCACCAAGGCAAAGAGAAGAGTGGTGCAGAGAGAAAAAAGAGCAGTGGGAAT
AGGAGCTTTGTTCCTTGGGTTCTTGGGAGCAGCAGGAAGCACTATGGGCGCAGCGTCAATGACGCTGACG
GTACAGGCCAGACAATTATTGTCTGGTATAGTGCAGCAGCAGAACAATTTGCTGAGGGCTATTGAGGCGC
AACAGCATCTGTTGCAACTCACAGTCTGGGGCATCAAGCAGCTCCAGGCAAGAATCCTGGCTGTGGAAAG
ATACCTAAAGGATCAACAGCTCCTGGGGATTTGGGGTTGCTCTGGAAAACTCATTTGCACCACTGCTGTG
CCTTGGAATGCTAGTTGGAGTAATAAATCTCTGGAACAGATTTGGAATCACACGACCTGGATGGAGTGGG
ACAGAGAAATTAACAATTACACAAGCTTAATACACTCCTTAATTGAAGAATCGCAAAACCAGCAAGAAAA
GAATGAACAAGAATTATTGGAATTAGATAAATGGGCAAGTTTGTGGAATTGGTTTAACATAACAAATTGG
CTGTGGTATATAAAATTATTCATAATGATAGTAGGAGGCTTGGTAGGTTTAAGAATAGTTTTTGCTGTAC
TTTCTATAGTGAATAGAGTTAGGCAGGGATATTCACCATTATCGTTTCAGACCCACCTCCCAACCCCGAG
GGGACCCGACAGGCCCGAAGGAATAGAAGAAGAAGGTGGAGAGAGAGACAGAGACAGATCCATTCGATTA
GTGAACGGATCTCGACGGTATCGGTTAACTTTTAAAAGAAAAGGGGGGATTGGGGGGTACAGTGCAGGGG
AAAGAATAGTAGACATAATAGCAACAGACATACAAACTAAAGAATTACAAAAACAAATTACAAAATTCAA
AATTTTATCGTCCAGTGTGGTGGAATTCTGCAGATATCAACAAGTTTGTACAAAAAAGCAGGCTCCACCA
TGGGAACCGACATTGATTATTGACTAGGCTTTTGCAAAAAGCTTTGCAAAGATGGATAAAGTTTTAAACA
GAGAGGAATCTTTGCAGCTAATGGACCTTCTAGGTCTTGAAAGGAGTGGGAATTGGCTCCGGTGCCCGTC
AGTGGGCAGAGCGCACATCGCCCACAGTCCCCGAGAAGTTGGGGGGAGGGGTCGGCAATTGAACCGGTGC
CTAGAGAAGGTGGCGCGGGGTAAACTGGGAAAGTGATGTCGTGTACTGGCTCCGCCTTTTTCCCGAGGGT
GGGGGAGAACCGTATATAAGTGCAGTAGTCGCCGTGAACGTTCTTTTTCGCAACGGGTTTGCCGCCAGAA
CACAGGTAAGTGCCGTGTGTGGTTCCCGCGGGCCTGGCCTCTTTACGGGTTATGGCCCTTGCGTGCCTTG
AATTACTTCCACCTGGCTGCAGTACGTGATTCTTGATCCCGAGCTTCGGGTTGGAAGTGGGTGGGAGAGT
TCGAGGCCTTGCGCTTAAGGAGCCCCTTCGCCTCGTGCTTGAGTTGAGGCCTGGCCTGGGCGCTGGGGCC
GCCGCGTGCGAATCTGGTGGCACCTTCGCGCCTGTCTCGCTGCTTTCGATAAGTCTCTAGCCATTTAAAA
TTTTTGATGACCTGCTGCGACGCTTTTTTTCTGGCAAGATAGTCTTGTAAATGCGGGCCAAGATCTGCAC
ACTGGTATTTCGGTTTTTGGGGCCGCGGGCGGCGACGGGGCCCGTGCGTCCCAGCGCACATGTTCGGCGA
GGCGGGGCCTGCGAGCGCGGCCACCGAGAATCGGACGGGGGTAGTCTCAAGCTGGCCGGCCTGCTCTGGT
GCCTGGCCTCGCGCCGCCGTGTATCGCCCCGCCCTGGGCGGCAAGGCTGGCCCGGTCGGCACCAGTTGCG
TGAGCGGAAAGATGGCCGCTTCCCGGCCCTGCTGCAGGGAGCTCAAAATGGAGGACGCGGCGCTCGGGAG
AGCGGGCGGGTGAGTCACCCACACAAAGGAAAAGGGCCTTTCCGTCCTCAGCCGTCGCTTCATGTGACTC
CACGGAGTACCGGGCGCCGTCCAGGCACCTCGATTAGTTCTCGAGCTTTTGGAGTACGTCGTCTTTAGGT
TGGGGGGAGGGGTTTTATGCGATGGAGTTTCCCCACACTGAGTGGGTGGAGACTGAAGTTAGGCCAGCTT
GGCACTTGATGTAATTCTCCTTGGAATTTGCCCTTTTTGAGTTTGGATCTTGGTTCATTCTCAAGCCTCA
GACAGTGGTTCAAAGTTTTTTTCTTCCATTTCAGGTGTCGTGAGGAATTAGCTTGGTACTAATACGACTC
ACTATAGGGAGACCCAAGCTGGCTAGGTAAGCTTGGTACCGAGCTCGGATCCATGATTGATGAGAAAAGA
AAATCCAAAACTACACACATGGTGCTCCTGGAGATCATTAAAGAAGAAGGACTCCTGGCACCATATCGAG
GGTGGTTTCCAGTGATTTCCAGTCTCTGCTGCTCCAATTTTGTCTATTTCTACACTTTTAATAGCCTCAA
AGCACTCTGGGTCAAAGGTCAACATTCTACCACTGGAAAAGATCTGGTAGTTGGGTTTGTTGCAGGAGTG
GTTAATGTGTTGCTAACAACTCCACTCTGGGTGGTAAACACCAGACTGAAGCTTCAAGGAGCAAAATTTA
GGAATGAAGACATTGTACCAACAAACTACAAAGGTATCATTGATGCTTTTCATCAGATCATTCGCGATGA
AGGAATCTCGGCTTTATGGAATGGCACATTTCCCTCATTGCTGTTGGTCTTCAATCCTGCCATCCAGTTC
ATGTTTTATGAAGGTTTAAAACGGCAGCTTTTAAAGAAACGGATGAAGCTTTCTTCCTTGGATGTGTTCA
TCATTGGTGCAGTAGCCAAAGCGATTGCCACCACGGTGACCTATCCCCTGCAGACGGTACAGTCAATTCT
GAGGTTTGGGCGTCATAGACTAAACCCAGAAAACAGAACATTGGGAAGTCTTCGGAATATTCTCTATCTT
CTTCACCAACGAGTAAGACGTTTTGGAATAATGGGACTCTACAAAGGCCTTGAAGCCAAACTGCTGCAGA
CAGTCCTCACTGCTGCTCTCATGTTCCTTGTTTATGAGAAACTGACAGCTGCCACCTTCACAGTTATGGG
GCTGAAGCGTGCACACCAACACGGTGGATCTGGAGGTTCTGGTGGAGCGGCATCAGCCGGCCAAGAGCCA
CTGCACAATGAGGAGCTGGCAGGAGCAGGCCGGGTGGCCCAGCCTGGGCCCCTGGAGCCTGAGGAGCCGA
GAGCTGGAGGCAGGCCTCGGCGCCGGAGGGACCTGGGCAGCCGCCTACAGGCCCAGCGTCGAGCCCAGCG
GGTGGCCTGGGCAGAAGCAGATGAGAACGAGGAGGAAGCTGTCATCCTAGCCCAGGAGGAGGAAGGTGTC
GAGAAGCCAGCGGAAACTCACCTGTCGGGGAAAATTGGAGCTAAGAAACTGCGGAAGCTGGAGGAGAAAC
AAGCGCGAAAGGCCCAGCGTGAGGCAGAGGAGGCTGAACGTGAGGAGCGGAAACGACTCGAGTCCCAGCG
CGAAGCTGAGTGGAAGAAGGAGGAGGAGCGGCTTCGCCTGGAGGAGGAGCAGAAGGAGGAGGAGGAGAGG
AAGGCCCGCGAGGAGCAGGCCCAGCGGGAGCATGAGGAGTACCTGAAACTGAAGGAGGCCTTTGTGGTGG
AGGAGGAAGGCGTAGGAGAGACCATGACTGAGGAACAGTCCCAGAGCTTCCTGACAGAGTTCATCAACTA
CATCAAGCAGTCCAAGGTTGTGCTCTTGGAAGACCTGGCTTCCCAGGTGGGCCTACGCACTCAGGACACC
ATAAATCGCATCCAGGACCTGCTGGCTGAGGGGACTATAACAGGTGTGATTGACGACCGGGGCAAGTTCA
TCTACATAACCCCAGAGGAACTGGCCGCCGTGGCCAACTTCATCCGACAGCGGGGCCGGGTGTCCATCGC
CGAGCTTGCCCAAGCCAGCAACTCCCTCATCGCCTGGGGCCGGGAGTCCCCTGCCCAAGCCCCAGCCGGT
GGATCTGGAGGTTCTGGTGGAATGTACCCATACGATGTTCCAGATTACGCTTGATCTAGACCCAGCTTTC
TTGTACAAAGTGGTTGATATCCAGCACAGTGGCGGCCGCTCGACAATCAACCTCTGGATTACAAAATTTG
TGAAAGATTGACTGGTATTCTTAACTATGTTGCTCCTTTTACGCTATGTGGATACGCTGCTTTAATGCCT
TTGTATCATGCTATTGCTTCCCGTATGGCTTTCATTTTCTCCTCCTTGTATAAATCCTGGTTGCTGTCTC
TTTATGAGGAGTTGTGGCCCGTTGTCAGGCAACGTGGCGTGGTGTGCACTGTGTTTGCTGACGCAACCCC
CACTGGTTGGGGCATTGCCACCACCTGTCAGCTCCTTTCCGGGACTTTCGCTTTCCCCCTCCCTATTGCC
ACGGCGGAACTCATCGCCGCCTGCCTTGCCCGCTGCTGGACAGGGGCTCGGCTGTTGGGCACTGACAATT
CCGTGGTGTTGTCGGGGAAGCTGACGTCCTTTCCATGGCTGCTCGCCTGTGTTGCCACCTGGATTCTGCG
CGGGACGTCCTTCTGCTACGTCCCTTCGGCCCTCAATCCAGCGGACCTTCCTTCCCGCGGCCTGCTGCCG
GCTCTGCGGCCTCTTCCGCGTCTTCGCCTTCGCCCTCAGACGAGTCGGATCTCCCTTTGGGCCGCCTCCC
CGCCTGGACCTGCAGGATTCTGCAGATATCCGGACTAGTGATCTAATTCTACCGGGTAGGGGAGGCGCTT
TTCCCAAGGCAGTCTGGAGCATGCGCTTTAGCAGCCCCGCTGGGCACTTGGCGCTACACAAGTGGCCTCT
GGCCTCGCACACATTCCACATCCACCGGTAGGCGCCAACCGGCTCCGTTCTTTGGTGGCCCCTTCGCGCC
ACCTTCTACTCCTCCCCTAGTCAGGAAGTTCCCCCCCGCCCCGCAGCTCGCGTCGTGCAGGACGTGACAA
ATGGAAGTAGCACGTCTCACTAGTCTCGTGCAGATGGACAGCACCGCTGAGCAATGGAAGCGGGTAGGCC
TTTGGGGCAGCGGCCAATAGCAGCTTTGCTCCTTCGCTTTCTGGGCTCAGAGGCTGGGAAGGGGTGGGTC
CGGGGGCGGGCTCAGGGGCGGGCTCAGGGGCGGGGCGGGCGCCCGAAGGTCCTCCGGAGGCCCGGCATTC
TGCACGCTTCAAAAGCGCACGTCTGCCGCGCTGTTCTCCTCTTCCTCATCTCCGGGCCTTTCGACCTGCA
GCCAATATGGGATCGGCCATTGAACAAGATGGATTGCACGCAGGTTCTCCGGCCGCTTGGGTGGAGAGGC
TATTCGGCTATGACTGGGCACAACAGACAATCGGCTGCTCTGATGCCGCCGTGTTCCGGCTGTCAGCGCA
GGGGCGCCCGGTTCTTTTTGTCAAGACCGACCTGTCCGGTGCCCTGAATGAACTGCAGGACGAGGCAGCG
CGGCTATCGTGGCTGGCCACGACGGGCGTTCCTTGCGCAGCTGTGCTCGACGTTGTCACTGAAGCGGGAA
GGGACTGGCTGCTATTGGGCGAAGTGCCGGGGCAGGATCTCCTGTCATCTCACCTTGCTCCTGCCGAGAA
AGTATCCATCATGGCTGATGCAATGCGGCGGCTGCATACGCTTGATCCGGCTACCTGCCCATTCGACCAC
CAAGCGAAACATCGCATCGAGCGAGCACGTACTCGGATGGAAGCCGGTCTTGTCGATCAGGATGATCTGG
ACGAAGAGCATCAGGGGCTCGCGCCAGCCGAACTGTTCGCCAGGCTCAAGGCGCGCATGCCCGACGGCGA
GGATCTCGTCGTGACCCATGGCGATGCCTGCTTGCCGAATATCATGGTGGAAAATGGCCGCTTTTCTGGA
TTCATCGACTGTGGCCGGCTGGGTGTGGCGGACCGCTATCAGGACATAGCGTTGGCTACCCGTGATATTG
CTGAAGAGCTTGGCGGCGAATGGGCTGACCGCTTCCTCGTGCTTTACGGTATCGCCGCTCCCGATTCGCA
GCGCATCGCCTTCTATCGCCTTCTTGACGAGTTCTTCTGAACGCGTCGCCCGCCCCACGACCCGCAGCGC
CCGACCGAAAGGAGCGCACGACCCCATGCATCTCGAGGGCCCGGTACCTTTAAGACCAATGACTTACAAG
GCAGCTGTAGATCTTAGCCACTTTTTAAAAGAAAAGGGGGGACTGGAAGGGCTAGCTCACTCCCAACGAA
GACAAGATCTGCTTTTTGCTTGTACTGGGTCTCTCTGGTTAGACCAGATCTGAGCCTGGGAGCTCTCTGG
CTAACTAGGGAACCCACTGCTTAAGCCTCAATAAAGCTTGCCTTGAGTGCTTCAAGTAGTGTGTGCCCGT
CTGTTGTGTGACTCTGGTAACTAGAGATCCCTCAGACCCTTTTAGTCAGTGTGGAAAATCTCTAGCAGTA
GTAGTTCATGTCATCTTATTATTCAGTATTTATAACTTGCAAAGAAATGAATATCAGAGAGTGAGAGGAA
CTTGTTTATTGCAGCTTATAATGGTTACAAATAAAGCAATAGCATCACAAATTTCACAAATAAAGCATTT
TTTTCACTGCATTCTAGTTGTGGTTTGTCCAAACTCATCAATGTATCTTATCATGTCTGGCTCTAGCTAT
CCCGCCCCTAACTCCGCCCATCCCGCCCCTAACTCCGCCCAGTTCCGCCCATTCTCCGCCCCATGGCTGA
CTAATTTTTTTTATTTATGCAGAGGCCGAGGCCGCCTCGGCCTCTGAGCTATTCCAGAAGTAGTGAGGAG
GCTTTTTTGGAGGCCTAGGGACGTACCCAATTCGCCCTATAGTGAGTCGTATTACGCGCGCTCACTGGCC
GTCGTTTTACAACGTCGTGACTGGGAAAACCCTGGCGTTACCCAACTTAATCGCCTTGCAGCACATCCCC
CTTTCGCCAGCTGGCGTAATAGCGAAGAGGCCCGCACCGATCGCCCTTCCCAACAGTTGCGCAGCCTGAA
TGGCGAATGGG
[124 nt withheld, positions 10302-10425]
C
[91 nt withheld, positions 10427-10517]
A
[49 nt withheld, positions 10519-10567]
CCTTTGACGTTGGAGTCCACGTTCTTT
[37 nt withheld, positions 10595-10631]
ACCCTATCTCGGTCTATTCTTTTGATTTATAAGGGATTTTGCCGATTTCGGCCTATTGGTTAAAAAATGA
GCTGATTTAACAAAAATTTAACGCGAATTTTAACAAAATATTAACGCTTACAATTT
Features (pLannotate 1.2.2; 34 found; start..end, strand, type, name):
     26..130     +  promoter       AmpR promoter: bla
    131..991     +  CDS            AmpR: β-lactamase; bla; confers resistance to ampicillin, carbenicillin, and related antibiotics
   1162..1750    +  rep_origin     ori: high-copy-number ColE1/pMB1/pBR322/pUC origin of replication
   1933..2025    +  CDS            lacI (fragment): lac repressor; lacI; The lac repressor binds to the lac operator to inhibit transcription in E. coli. This inhibition can be relieved by adding lactose or isopropyl-β-D-thiogalactopyranoside (IPTG).
   2038..2059    +  protein_bind   CAP binding site: CAP binding activates transcription in the presence of cAMP. E. coli catabolite activator protein
   2074..2104    +  promoter       lac promoter: promoter for the E. coli lac operon
   2108..2130    +  protein_bind   lac operator (fragment): The lac repressor binds to the lac operator to inhibit transcription in E. coli. This inhibition can be relieved by adding lactose or isopropyl-β-D-thiogalactopyranoside (IPTG). lac repressor encoded by lacI
   2173..2191    +  promoter       T3 promoter: promoter for bacteriophage T3 RNA polymerase
   2219..2445    +  promoter       RSV promoter: Rous sarcoma virus enhancer/promoter
   2446..2626    +  LTR            5' LTR (truncated): truncated 5' long terminal repeat (LTR) from HIV-1
   2673..2798    +  misc_feature   HIV-1 Ψ: packaging signal of human immunodeficiency virus type 1
   2782..3145    +  CDS            HIV-1 gag (fragment): gag protein from human immunodeficiency virus 1; gag
   3291..3524    +  misc_feature   RRE: The Rev response element (RRE) of HIV-1 allows for Rev-dependent mRNA export from the nucleus to the cytoplasm.
   3901..4001    +  CDS            Rev (fragment): human immunodeficiency virus 1 (HIV-1) Rev protein; rev; enhances nuclear export of unspliced and incompletely spliced viral mRNAs
   4020..4136    +  misc_feature   cPPT/CTS: central polypurine tract and central termination sequence of HIV-1
   4170..4194    +  protein_bind   attB1: mutant version of attB; recombination site for the Gateway® BP reaction BP Clonase™
   4209..4227    +  enhancer       CMV enhancer (fragment): human cytomegalovirus immediate early enhancer
   4252..4318    +  CDS            small t antigen (fragment): SV40 (simian virus 40) small t antigen
   4325..5503    +  promoter       EF-1α promoter: strong constitutive promoter for human elongation factor EF-1α
   5520..5538    +  promoter       T7 promoter: promoter for bacteriophage T7 RNA polymerase
   5586..6392    +  CDS            SLC25A17 (fragment): PM34_HUMAN - Also known as PMP34. Experimental evidence at protein level: Swiss-Prot protein existence level 1. Peroxisomal transporter for multiple cofactors like coenzyme A (CoA), flavin adenine dinucleotide (FAD), flavin mononucleotide (FMN) and nucleotide adenosine monophosphate (AMP), and to a lesser extent for nicotinamide adenine dinucleotide (NAD(+)), adenosine diphosphate (ADP) and adenosine 3',5'-diphosphate (PAP). May catalyze the transport of free CoA, FAD and NAD(+) from the cytosol into the peroxisomal matrix by a counter-exchange mechanism. Inhibited by pyridoxal 5'- phosphate a
   6417..7277    +  CDS            DDRGK1 (fragment): DDRGK_HUMAN - Also known as C20orf116 From Homo sapiens (Human).
   7305..7332    +  CDS            3xHA (fragment): three tandem HA epitope tags
   7340..7364    -  protein_bind   attB2: mutant version of attB; recombination site for the Gateway® BP reaction BP Clonase™
   7395..7983    +  misc_feature   WPRE: woodchuck hepatitis virus posttranscriptional regulatory element
   8034..8533    +  promoter       PGK promoter: mouse phosphoglycerate kinase 1 promoter
   8547..9350    +  CDS            NeoR/KanR: aminoglycoside phosphotransferase from Tn5; aph(3')-II (or nptII); confers resistance to neomycin, kanamycin, and G418 (Geneticin®)
   9424..9561    +  CDS            nef (fragment): NEF_HV1LA - Experimental evidence at protein level: Swiss-Prot protein existence level 1. Extracellular Nef protein targets CD4(+) T-lymphocytes for apoptosis by interacting with CXCR4 surface receptors. From Human immunodeficiency virus type 1 group M subtype B (isolate Lai) (HIV-1).
   9547..9727    +  LTR            5' LTR (truncated): truncated 5' long terminal repeat (LTR) from HIV-1
   9799..9920    +  polyA_signal   SV40 poly(A) signal: SV40 polyadenylation signal
   9960..10095   +  rep_origin     SV40 ori: SV40 origin of replication
  10116..10134   -  promoter       T7 promoter: promoter for bacteriophage T7 RNA polymerase
  10142..10297   +  CDS            lacZα (fragment): LacZα fragment of β-galactosidase; lacZ fragment
  10302..10730   +  rep_origin     f1 ori (sequence partly withheld): f1 bacteriophage origin of replication; arrow indicates direction of (+) strand synthesis
