[The description below was written by a language model from this plasmid's Addgene catalogue record and pLannotate feature annotations shown in this document.]
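Description:
pLenti-X1-Neo-PMP34-DDRGK1-dTM-HA is a lentiviral transfer plasmid built on the pLenti-X1-Neo backbone for stable expression of a human fusion protein in mammalian cells. It is maintained in E. coli through a high-copy ColE1/pUC-type origin with ampicillin resistance (β-lactamase), and it also carries an f1 origin and an SV40 origin. The viral portion has a third-generation-style layout. An RSV promoter drives a truncated HIV-1 5' LTR, followed by the Ψ packaging signal with a gag fragment, the Rev response element for Rev-dependent export of the genomic RNA, and the cPPT/CTS. A second truncated LTR and an SV40 polyadenylation signal close the provirus. Packaging functions are not annotated on the plasmid and would need to be supplied in trans.

Between Gateway attB1 and attB2 sites, an EF-1α promoter drives the payload, described as full-length PMP34 (SLC25A17, a peroxisomal membrane transporter) fused in frame to DDRGK1-dTM. The "dTM" name presumably denotes deletion of the DDRGK1 transmembrane segment, although the record does not spell this out. The fusion ends in a C-terminal HA epitope, which the feature table annotates as a fragment of a 3xHA tag. A WPRE downstream enhances transcript expression, and a separate mouse PGK promoter drives NeoR so that transduced cells can be selected with G418.

The design suggests that PMP34 serves as a membrane anchor to redirect DDRGK1, a component of the UFMylation pathway also known as UFBP1, to peroxisomes, though the record does not say so explicitly. The stated purpose is simply lentiviral expression of the fusion, and the plasmid was deposited alongside a study of ER-phagy and ER-resident UFMylation.
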