Addgene plasmid #139862: pLenti-X1-Neo-PMP34-DDRGK1-dTM-HA
Purpose: Lentiviral expression of PMP34-DDRGK1-dTM-HA
Depositing lab: Jacob Corn. Depositing organization: ETH Zurich (Swiss Federal Institute of Technology). Publication: A Genome-wide ER-phagy Screen Highlights Key Roles of Mitochondrial Metabolism and ER-Resident UFMylation. Liang JR, Lingeman E, Luong T, Ahmed S, Muhar M, Nguyen T, Olzmann JA, Corn JE. Cell. 2020 Mar 19;180(6):1160-1177.e20. doi: 10.1016/j.cell.2020.02.017. Epub 2020 Mar 10. PubMed 32160526.
Backbone
  Vector backbone: pLenti-X1-Neo
  Vector type: Lentiviral
  Selectable markers: Neomycin (select with G418)
Growth in bacteria
  Bacterial resistance: Ampicillin, 100 μg/mL
  Growth temperature: 37°C
  Growth strain: NEB Stable
  Copy number: High Copy
Gene/Insert
  Gene/Insert name: PMP34-DDRGK1-dTM
  Species: H. sapiens (human)
  Mutation: recombinant fusion of PMP34 (full length) with DDRGK1-dTM
  Entrez Gene: DDRGK1 (a.k.a. C20orf116, SEMDSH, UFBP1, dJ1187M17.3)
  Tag / fusion protein: HA (C terminal on insert)
  Cloning method: Gibson Cloning
Terms and licenses: Academic/Nonprofit Terms; Industry Terms: Not Available to Industry
How to cite: pLenti-X1-Neo-PMP34-DDRGK1-dTM-HA was a gift from Jacob Corn (Addgene plasmid # 139862 ; http://n2t.net/addgene:139862 ; RRID:Addgene_139862)
